>Addgene plasmid #220288 | pTYC4_pPromALB_enh50358_FireflyLuc | addgene full sequence | sequence record 437293 | Addgene NGS Result
GGCCTAACTGGCCGGTACCGAAACATACTCCTCTAAACATCCCACTCTGAGTCCTCTTTTTCACTTCTTA
AAAACCCTTCAAGTCCAATTTGGGCAGCAACAGTCTATTGTCTGGCGAGGACTAAGTGGATTATGCTGTG
TAAAAGATACCATGCTTTCCCATCATGTTCCTCAGGGCTAGAATGAGGATCTGAGCCGACCAGTTAAAGA
GTAATGTTGTGGGTTCATAAAAGTCCAAGGTGGCATTTTGCCAAGTTCATATGTGTGCGAAGGTCAGGTG
TACTCTGTTGGTCCTCTCTCATGGGGTCACAAGAGTGTATACTGTCTCTATCTGACCTCCCCACCTCTGT
TTCAGCCATCTCCACCCAGACCAGCACTATCAGCAATAGTTTGCCTCTGAAAGCTTTCACTTGCTTAAAC
TCCCTTACTTGAAAGAACCCATTCTACAGCCTGGTCCCTTACCAGCTACTTACCCTTTAGAACCTGTGGT
GTTCTAAATGAAACACTCATACGTAAAGTGTAAAAGCCACACAGAACAGAAAACGTACAATGTTGGTCTT
TCTGGGTCTGGGTTACGTCATCCTAGATGATCATTTCTAGTTTCACAGTTACCTGGATGTTTCGCAATTT
AATTTTTTAACAGCTGAATAATATTTCCCTGTGTAAATGAAACACATTTTCATTATGGGTTCATCACTTG
ATGTGCATCTTGGCTAGTTCCGATTTCCATATGTTACCAGTAGAGCAGCAAGGGACATGGATGAGCAAGT
GTCTGTGTAGTAAAATGGAGAGTCCTTCTGGTACATGTCCAAGAATGGTGTAGCTGGAGTCTTGTGGTAG
ATCTACTTTCAGCTTGTTGAAGAACCGTCACAGTGATTCCCATAGTGGCTAGACCAGTTTGTATTTCTAT
CAGCTGTGAATAAGTGCTTCCATTCCTCGAGGATATCAAGATCTGGCCTCGGCGGCCAAGCTTTGCTCAA
ATGGGAGACAAAGAGATTAAGCTCTTATGTAAAATTTGCTGTTTTACATAACTTTAATGAATGGACAAAG
TCTTGTGCATGGGGGTGGGGGTGGGGTTAGAGGGGAACAGCTCCAGATGGCAAACATACGCAAGGGATTT
AGTCAAACAACTTTTTGGCAAAGATGGTATGATTTTGTAATGGGGTAGGAACCAATGAAATGCGAGGTAA
GTATGGTTAATAATCTACAGTTATTGGTTAAAGAAGTATATTAGAGCGAGTCTTTCTGCACACAGATCAC
CTTCCTATCAACCCCACTAGCCTCTGGCAAAAAGCTTGGCAATCCGGTACTGTTGGTAAAGCCACCATGG
AAGATGCCAAAAACATTAAGAAGGGCCCAGCGCCATTCTACCCACTCGAAGACGGGACCGCCGGCGAGCA
GCTGCACAAAGCCATGAAGCGCTACGCCCTGGTGCCCGGCACCATCGCCTTTACCGACGCACATATCGAG
GTGGACATTACCTACGCCGAGTACTTCGAGATGAGCGTTCGGCTGGCAGAAGCTATGAAGCGCTATGGGC
TGAATACAAACCATCGGATCGTGGTGTGCAGCGAGAATAGCTTGCAGTTCTTCATGCCCGTGTTGGGTGC
CCTGTTCATCGGTGTGGCTGTGGCCCCAGCTAACGACATCTACAACGAGCGCGAGCTGCTGAACAGCATG
GGCATCAGCCAGCCCACCGTCGTATTCGTGAGCAAGAAAGGGCTGCAAAAGATCCTCAACGTGCAAAAGA
AGCTACCGATCATACAAAAGATCATCATCATGGATAGCAAGACCGACTACCAGGGCTTCCAAAGCATGTA
CACCTTCGTGACTTCCCATTTGCCACCCGGCTTCAACGAGTACGACTTCGTGCCCGAGAGCTTCGACCGG
GACAAAACCATCGCCCTGATCATGAACAGTAGTGGCAGTACCGGATTGCCCAAGGGCGTAGCCCTACCGC
ACCGCACCGCTTGTGTCCGATTCAGTCATGCCCGCGACCCCATCTTCGGCAACCAGATCATCCCCGACAC
CGCTATCCTCAGCGTGGTGCCATTTCACCACGGCTTCGGCATGTTCACCACGCTGGGCTACTTGATCTGC
GGCTTTCGGGTCGTGCTCATGTACCGCTTCGAGGAGGAGCTATTCTTGCGCAGCTTGCAAGACTATAAGA
TTCAATCTGCCCTGCTGGTGCCCACACTATTTAGCTTCTTCGCTAAGAGCACTCTCATCGACAAGTACGA
CCTAAGCAACTTGCACGAGATCGCCAGCGGCGGGGCGCCGCTCAGCAAGGAGGTAGGTGAGGCCGTGGCC
AAACGCTTCCACCTACCAGGCATCCGCCAGGGCTACGGCCTGACAGAAACAACCAGCGCCATTCTGATCA
CCCCCGAAGGGGACGACAAGCCTGGCGCAGTAGGCAAGGTGGTGCCCTTCTTCGAGGCTAAGGTGGTGGA
CTTGGACACCGGTAAGACACTGGGTGTGAACCAGCGCGGCGAGCTGTGCGTCCGTGGCCCCATGATCATG
AGCGGCTACGTTAACAACCCCGAGGCTACAAACGCTCTCATCGACAAGGACGGCTGGCTGCACAGCGGCG
ACATCGCCTACTGGGACGAGGACGAGCACTTCTTCATCGTGGACCGGCTGAAGAGCCTGATCAAATACAA
GGGCTACCAGGTAGCCCCAGCCGAACTGGAGAGCATCCTGCTGCAACACCCCAACATCTTCGACGCCGGG
GTCGCCGGCCTGCCCGACGACGATGCCGGCGAGCTGCCCGCCGCAGTCGTCGTGCTGGAACACGGTAAAA
CCATGACCGAGAAGGAGATCGTGGACTATGTGGCCAGCCAGGTTACAACCGCCAAGAAGCTGCGCGGTGG
TGTTGTGTTCGTGGACGAGGTGCCTAAAGGACTGACCGGCAAGTTGGACGCCCGCAAGATCCGCGAGATT
CTCATTAAGGCCAAGAAGGGCGGCAAGATCGCCGTGTAATAATTCTAGAGTCGGGGCGGCCGGCCGCTTC
GAGCAGACATGATAAGATACATTGATGAGTTTGGACAAACCACAACTAGAATGCAGTGAAAAAAATGCTT
TATTTGTGAAATTTGTGATGCTATTGCTTTATTTGTAACCATTATAAGCTGCAATAAACAAGTTAACAAC
AACAATTGCATTCATTTTATGTTTCAGGTTCAGGGGGAGGTGTGGGAGGTTTTTTAAAGCAAGTAAAACC
TCTACAAATGTGGTAAAATCGATAAGGATCCGTCGACCGATGCCCTTGAGAGCCTTCAACCCAGTCAGCT
CCTTCCGGTGGGCGCGGGGCATGACTATCGTCGCCGCACTTATGACTGTCTTCTTTATCATGCAACTCGT
AGGACAGGTGCCGGCAGCGCTCTTCCGCTTCCTCGCTCACTGACTCGCTGCGCTCGGTCGTTCGGCTGCG
GCGAGCGGTATCAGCTCACTCAAAGGCGGTAATACGGTTATCCACAGAATCAGGGGATAACGCAGGAAAG
AACATGTGAGCAAAAGGCCAGCAAAAGGCCAGGAACCGTAAAAAGGCCGCGTTGCTGGCGTTTTTCCATA
GGCTCCGCCCCCCTGACGAGCATCACAAAAATCGACGCTCAAGTCAGAGGTGGCGAAACCCGACAGGACT
ATAAAGATACCAGGCGTTTCCCCCTGGAAGCTCCCTCGTGCGCTCTCCTGTTCCGACCCTGCCGCTTACC
GGATACCTGTCCGCCTTTCTCCCTTCGGGAAGCGTGGCGCTTTCTCATAGCTCACGCTGTAGGTATCTCA
GTTCGGTGTAGGTCGTTCGCTCCAAGCTGGGCTGTGTGCACGAACCCCCCGTTCAGCCCGACCGCTGCGC
CTTATCCGGTAACTATCGTCTTGAGTCCAACCCGGTAAGACACGACTTATCGCCACTGGCAGCAGCCACT
GGTAACAGGATTAGCAGAGCGAGGTATGTAGGCGGTGCTACAGAGTTCTTGAAGTGGTGGCCTAACTACG
GCTACACTAGAAGAACAGTATTTGGTATCTGCGCTCTGCTGAAGCCAGTTACCTTCGGAAAAAGAGTTGG
TAGCTCTTGATCCGGCAAACAAACCACCGCTGGTAGCGGTGGTTTTTTTGTTTGCAAGCAGCAGATTACG
CGCAGAAAAAAAGGATCTCAAGAAGATCCTTTGATCTTTTCTACGGGGTCTGACGCTCAGTGGAACGAAA
ACTCACGTTAAGGGATTTTGGTCATGAGATTATCAAAAAGGATCTTCACCTAGATCCTTTTAAATTAAAA
ATGAAGTTTTAAATCAATCTAAAGTATATATGAGTAAACTTGGTCTGACAGCGGCCGCAAATGCTAAACC
ACTGCAGTGGTTACCAGTGCTTGATCAGTGAGGCACCGATCTCAGCGATCTGCCTATTTCGTTCGTCCAT
AGTGGCCTGACTCCCCGTCGTGTAGATCACTACGATTCGTGAGGGCTTACCATCAGGCCCCAGCGCAGCA
ATGATGCCGCGAGAGCCGCGTTCACCGGCCCCCGATTTGTCAGCAATGAACCAGCCAGCAGGGAGGGCCG
AGCGAAGAAGTGGTCCTGCTACTTTGTCCGCCTCCATCCAGTCTATGAGCTGCTGTCGTGATGCTAGAGT
AAGAAGTTCGCCAGTGAGTAGTTTCCGAAGAGTTGTGGCCATTGCTACTGGCATCGTGGTATCACGCTCG
TCGTTCGGTATGGCTTCGTTCAACTCTGGTTCCCAGCGGTCAAGCCGGGTCACATGATCACCCATATTAT
GAAGAAATGCAGTCAGCTCCTTAGGGCCTCCGATCGTTGTCAGAAGTAAGTTGGCCGCGGTGTTGTCGCT
CATGGTAATGGCAGCACTACACAATTCTCTTACCGTCATGCCATCCGTAAGATGCTTTTCCGTGACCGGC
GAGTACTCAACCAAGTCGTTTTGTGAGTAGTGTATACGGCGACCAAGCTGCTCTTGCCCGGCGTCTATAC
GGGACAACACCGCGCCACATAGCAGTACTTTGAAAGTGCTCATCATCGGGAATCGTTCTTCGGGGCGGAA
AGACTCAAGGATCTTGCCGCTATTGAGATCCAGTTCGATATAGCCCACTCTTGCACCCAGTTGATCTTCA
GCATCTTTTACTTTCACCAGCGTTTCGGGGTGTGCAAAAACAGGCAAGCAAAATGCCGCAAAGAAGGGAA
TGAGTGCGACACGAAAATGTTGGATGCTCATACTCGTCCTTTTTCAATATTATTGAAGCATTTATCAGGG
TTACTAGTACGTCTCTCAAGGATAAGTAAGTAATATTAAGGTACGGGAGGTATTGGACAGGCCGCAATAA
AATATCTTTATTTTCATTACATCTGTGTGTTGGTTTTTTGTGTGAATCGATAGTACTAACATACGCTCTC
CATCAAAACAAAACGAAACAAAACAAACTAGCAAAATAGGCTGTCCCCAGTGCAAGTGCAGGTGCCAGAA
CATTTCTCT
Features (pLannotate 1.2.2; 10 found; start..end, strand, type, name):
   1061..1077    +  polyA_signal   PGK poly(A) signal (fragment): mouse phosphoglycerate kinase 1 polyadenylation signal
   1327..2979    +  CDS            luciferase: firefly luciferase synthetic luc2 version of the luciferase gene
   3023..3144    -  polyA_signal   SV40 poly(A) signal: SV40 polyadenylation signal
   3167..3235    -  CDS            large T antigen (fragment): large T antigen from SV40 (simian virus 40)
   3251..3383    +  CDS            TcR (fragment): tetracycline efflux protein; tet; confers resistance to tetracycline
   3563..4151    -  rep_origin     ori: high-copy-number ColE1/pMB1/pBR322/pUC origin of replication
   4351..5211    -  CDS            AmpR: β-lactamase confers resistance to ampicillin, carbenicillin, and related antibiotics
   5212..5253    -  promoter       AmpR promoter (fragment): bla
   5316..5364    +  polyA_signal   poly(A) signal: synthetic polyadenylation signal
   5378..5469    +  misc_feature   pause site: RNA polymerase II transcriptional pause signal from the human α2 globin gene
