[The description below was written by a language model from this plasmid's Addgene catalogue record and pLannotate feature annotations shown in this document.]
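Description:
pTYC4_pPromALB_enh50358_FireflyLuc is a firefly luciferase reporter plasmid built on the pGL4.10 backbone and designed to test the enhancer activity of a single candidate regulatory region from mouse liver. It is maintained in bacteria as a high-copy plasmid through a ColE1/pUC-type origin of replication and selected with ampicillin via the β-lactamase (AmpR) gene. The sequenced construct is 5,469 nt.

The insert is an 899 bp mouse genomic fragment corresponding to liver DNase hypersensitive site number 50358 (chromosome 7 in the mm9 assembly), introduced by ligation-independent cloning into the KpnI/XhoI-cut parental vector pPromALB_FireflyLuc. In that parent, a minimal albumin promoter drives the synthetic luc2 version of firefly luciferase, so basal expression is low and any increase in luciferase output reflects stimulation by the cloned element. Neither the enhancer fragment nor the albumin promoter is annotated in the automated feature table, but both presumably occupy the unannotated region upstream of the luciferase coding sequence. The reporter transcript is terminated by an SV40 polyadenylation signal. A synthetic poly(A) signal and an RNA polymerase II transcriptional pause site from the human α2 globin gene lie upstream of the cloning region, a standard pGL4 arrangement that blocks spurious read-through transcription from the backbone into the reporter. The short hits to the PGK poly(A) signal, SV40 large T antigen and TcR are fragments only and are unlikely to be functional elements.

The associated publication concerns condition-specific enhancer discovery in mouse liver in vivo, which suggests this plasmid serves for individual luciferase validation of a candidate enhancer, though the record does not detail the assay.
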