Addgene plasmid #220288: pTYC4_pPromALB_enh50358_FireflyLuc
Purpose: Firefly luciferase with mouse liver DNase hypersensitive site # 50358 cloned into KpnI/XhoI-digested pPromALB_FireflyLuc
Depositing lab: David Waxman. Depositing organization: Boston University Main Campus. Publication: HDI-STARR-seq: Condition-specific enhancer discovery in mouse liver in vivo. Chang TY, Waxman DJ. BMC Genomics. 2024 Dec 24;25(1):1240. doi: 10.1186/s12864-024-11162-9. PubMed 39716078.
Backbone
  Vector backbone: pGL4.10
  Vector type: Luciferase
Growth in bacteria
  Bacterial resistance: Ampicillin, 100 μg/mL
  Growth temperature: 37°C
  Growth strain: NEB Stable
  Copy number: High Copy
Gene/Insert
  Gene/Insert name: mouse liver DNase hypersensitive site # 50358 (alt name: all_tcpo_peak_50358, mm9 genome- chr7 : 26672711-26673610)
  Species: M. musculus (mouse)
  Insert size (bp): 899
  Promoter: minimal albumin promoter
  Cloning method: Ligation Independent Cloning
Terms and licenses: Academic/Nonprofit Terms; Industry Terms: Not Available to Industry
How to cite: pTYC4_pPromALB_enh50358_FireflyLuc was a gift from David Waxman (Addgene plasmid # 220288 ; http://n2t.net/addgene:220288 ; RRID:Addgene_220288)
